Addgene plasmid #146339: pAc5.1B-lambdaN-HA-DmAGO1-R707A-siRNAres_F
Purpose: Insect Expression of DmAGO1-R707A-siRNAres
Depositing lab: Elisa Izaurralde. Depositing organization: Max Planck Institute for Developmental Biology. Publication: A C-terminal silencing domain in GW182 is essential for miRNA function. Eulalio A, Helms S, Fritzsch C, Fauser M, Izaurralde E. RNA. 2009 Jun;15(6):1067-77. doi: 10.1261/rna.1605509. Epub 2009 Apr 21. PubMed 19383769.
Backbone
  Vector backbone: Unknown
  Vector type: Insect Expression
Growth in bacteria
  Bacterial resistance: Ampicillin, 100 μg/mL
  Growth temperature: 37°C
  Growth strain: DH5alpha
  Copy number: Low Copy
Gene/Insert
  Gene/Insert name: DmAGO1-R707A-siRNAres
  Species: D. melanogaster (fly)
  Mutation: variation with 2 non silent mutations compared to the sequence given by NCBI:NM_166020.1
  Entrez Gene: AGO1 (a.k.a. Dmel_CG6671, AGO-1, Ago, Ago-1, Ago1, Agp1, CG6671, Dm Ago1, DmAgo1, Dmel\CG6671, MRE20, ago-1, ago1, ago1-1, anon-WO0257455.29, argonaute1, dAGO1, dAgo1, dmAgo1, l(2)04845, l(2)4845, l(2)k00208, l(2)k08121)
  Cloning method: Unknown
Terms and licenses: Academic/Nonprofit Terms; Industry Terms: Not Available to Industry
Depositor comments: Plasmids from this collection were made available to the research community and donated after the lab closed. Please note that the sequence provided by the depositing laboratory may be theoretical/predicted or based on Sanger sequencing results. There may be discrepancies between sequencing results obtained by Addgene and the depositor sequence. If an Addgene verified sequence is not available, please contact before placing your order to request that our lab fully sequence the plasmid.
How to cite: pAc5.1B-lambdaN-HA-DmAGO1-R707A-siRNAres_F was a gift from Elisa Izaurralde (Addgene plasmid # 146339 ; http://n2t.net/addgene:146339 ; RRID:Addgene_146339)
