[The description below was written by a language model from this plasmid's Addgene catalogue record and pLannotate feature annotations shown in this document.]
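Description:
pAc5.1B-lambdaN-HA-DmAGO1-R707A-siRNAres_F is an 8.4 kb insect expression plasmid for producing a tagged, mutant form of Drosophila melanogaster Argonaute 1 (AGO1) in fly cells. The catalogue lists the backbone as unknown, although the name and annotated parts point to a pAc5.1B-type vector. The Drosophila actin 5C (Ac5) promoter provides strong constitutive transcription, and an SV40 polyadenylation signal lies downstream of the coding region. In bacteria the plasmid is maintained through a ColE1/pUC-type origin and selected with ampicillin via the bla gene and its own promoter. The record describes it as low copy even though the origin is annotated as a high-copy type. Short fragments of a tetracycline resistance gene and SV40 large T antigen are also annotated; these appear to be non-functional backbone remnants.

The open reading frame begins with a short fragment of the bacteriophage lambda N protein, followed by an HA epitope and then the AGO1 coding sequence. The automated annotation labels AGO1 by homology as rat Ago2, and this reflects conservation among Argonaute proteins rather than the true identity of the insert. The lambda N peptide binds boxB RNA hairpins, so such fusions are typically used to tether a protein artificially to a boxB-containing reporter mRNA and test its silencing activity independently of a guide RNA. The name indicates an R707A substitution and an siRNA-resistant version of the transcript, which would allow expression of the mutant while endogenous AGO1 is depleted by RNAi. The record itself notes only two non-silent differences from the reference sequence. A V5 tag is annotated downstream of the insert, but whether it is translated in frame is not stated. The associated study concerns GW182 and miRNA-mediated silencing.
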