Features (pLannotate 1.2.2; 11 found; start..end, strand, type, name):
     56..2568    +  promoter       Ac5 promoter: Drosophila melanogaster actin 5C promoter
   2589..2654    +  CDS            N (fragment): REGN_LAMBD - Experimental evidence at protein level: Swiss-Prot protein existence level 1. Plays a role as a transcriptional antitermination factor that allows the virus to initiate its lytic phase. Activates expression of the delayed viral early genes by modifying host RNA polymerase (RNAP) into a form that is resistant to termination signals. This antitermination function requires the host NusA protein which serves to stabilize the interaction between antitermination protein N and host RNA polymerase. From Escherichia phage lambda (Bacteriophage lambda).
   2685..2711    +  CDS            3xHA (fragment): three tandem HA epitope tags
   3060..5663    +  CDS            Ago2: AGO2_RAT - Also known as Eif2c2. Experimental evidence at protein level: Swiss-Prot protein existence level 1. Required for RNA-mediated gene silencing (RNAi) by the RNA- induced silencing complex (RISC). The 'minimal RISC' appears to include AGO2 bound to a short guide RNA such as a microRNA (miRNA) or short interfering RNA (siRNA). These guide RNAs direct RISC to complementary mRNAs that are targets for RISC-mediated gene silencing. The precise mechanism of gene silencing depends on the degree of complementarity between the miRNA or siRNA and its target. Binding of RISC to a perfectly comple
   5695..5736    +  CDS            V5 tag: epitope tag from simian virus 5
   5836..5970    -  polyA_signal   SV40 poly(A) signal: SV40 polyadenylation signal
   5993..6077    -  CDS            large T antigen (fragment): large T antigen from SV40 (simian virus 40)
   6078..6548    +  CDS            TcR (fragment): tetracycline efflux protein; tet; confers resistance to tetracycline
   6592..7180    -  rep_origin     ori: high-copy-number ColE1/pMB1/pBR322/pUC origin of replication
   7351..8211    -  CDS            AmpR: β-lactamase; bla; confers resistance to ampicillin, carbenicillin, and related antibiotics
   8212..8316    -  promoter       AmpR promoter: bla
>Addgene plasmid #146339 | pAc5.1B-lambdaN-HA-DmAGO1-R707A-siRNAres_F | depositor full sequence | sequence record 288784 | Full Sequence
CTTCAAGGAATTAATTCTATATTCTAAAAACACAAATGATACTTCTAAAAAAAATCATGAATGGCATCAA
CTCTGAATCAAATCTTTGCAGATGCACCTACTTCTCATTTCCACTGTCACATCATTTTTCCAGATCTCGC
TGCCTGTTATGTGGCCCACAAACCAAGACACGTTTTATGGCCATTAAAGCTGGCTGATCGTCGCCAAACA
CCAAATACATATCAATATGTACATTCGAGAAAGAAGCGATCAAAGAAGCGTCTTCGGGCGAGTAGGAGAA
TGCGGAGGAGAAGGAGAACGAGCTGATCTAGTATCTCTCCACAATCCAATGCCAACTGACCAACTGGCCA
TATTCGGAGCAATTTGAAGCCAATTTCCATCGCCTGGCGATCGCTCCATTCTTGGCTATATGTTTTTCAC
CGTTCCCGGGGCCATTTTCAAAGACTCGTCGGTAAGATAAGATTGTGTCACTCGCTGTCTCTCTTCATTT
GTCGAAGAATGCTGAGGAATTTCGCGATGACGTCGGCGAGTATTTTGAAGAATGAGAATAATTTGTATTT
ATACGAAAATCAGTTAGTGGAATTTTCTACAAAAACATGTTATCTATAGATAATTTTGTTGCAAAATATG
TTGACTATGACAAAGATTGTATGTATATACCTTTAATGTATTCTCATTTTCTTATGTATTTATAATGGCA
ATGATGATACTGATGATATTTTAAGATGATGCCAGACCACAGGCTGATTTCTGCGTCTTTTGCCGAACGC
AGTGCATGTGCGGTTGTTGTTTTTTGGAATAGTTTCAATTTTCGGACTGTCCGCTTTGATTTCAGTTTCT
TGGCTTATTCAAAAAGCAAAGTAAAGCCAAAAAAGCGAGATGGCAATACCAAATGCGGCAAAACGGTAGT
GGAAGGAAAGGGGTGCGGGGCAGCGGAAGGAAGGGTGGGGCGGGGCGTGGCGGGGTCTGTGGCTGGGCGC
GACGTCACCGACGTTGGAGCCACTCCTTTGACCATGTGTGCGTGTGTGTATTATTCGTGTCTCGCCACTC
GCCGGTTGTTTTTTTCTTTTTATCTCGCTCTCTCTAGCGCCATCTCGTACGCATGCTCAACGCACCGCAT
GTTGCCGTGTCCTTTATGCGTCATTTTGGCTCGAAATAGGCAATTATTTAAACAAAGATTAGTCAACGAA
AACGCTAAAATAAATAAGTCTACAATATGGTTACTTATTGCCATGTGTGTGCAGCCAACGATAGCAACAA
AAGCAACAACACAGTGGCTTTCCCTCTTTCACTTTTTGTTTGCAAGCGCGTGCGAGCAAGACGGCACGAC
CGGCAAACGCAATTACGCTGACAAAGAGCAGACGAAGTTTTGGCCGAAAAACATCAAGGCGCCTGATACG
AATGCATTTGCAATAACAATTGCGATATTTAATATTGTTTATGAAGCTGTTTGACTTCAAAACACACAAA
AAAAAAAATAAAACAAATTATTTGAAAGAGAATTAGGAATCGGACAGCTTATCGTTACGGGCTAACAGCA
CACCGAGACGAAATAGCTTACCTGACGTCACAGCCTCTGGAAGAACTGCCGCCAAGCAGAGAGAGAGAGA
AAAAGAGGGAGAGCAGCTTAGACCGCATGTGCTTGTGTGTGAGGCGTCTCTCTCTTCGTCTCCTGTTTGC
GCAAACGCATAGACTGCACTGAGAAAATCGATTACCTATTTTTTATGAATGAATATTTGCACTATTACTA
TTCAAAACTATTAAGATAGCAATCACATTCAATAGCCAAATACTATACCACCTGAGCGATGCAACGAAAT
GATCAATTTGAGCAAAAATGCTGCATATTTAGGACGGCATCATTATAGAAATGCTTCTTGCTGTGTACTT
TTCTCTCGTCTGGCAGCTGTTTCGCCGTTATTGTTAAAACCGGCTTAAGTTAGGTGTGTTTTCTACGACT
AGTGATGCCCCTACTAGAAGATGTGTGTTGCACAAATGTCCCTGAATAACCAATTTGAAGTGCAGATAGC
AGTAAACGTAAGCTAATATGAATATTATTTAACTGTAATGTTTTAATATCGCTGGACATTACTAATAAAC
CCACTATAAACACATGTACATATGTATGTTTTGGCATACAATGAGTAGTTGGGGAAAAAATGTGTAAAAG
CACCGTGACCATCACAGCATAAAGATAACCAGCTGAAGTATCGAATATGAGTAACCCCCAAATTGAATCA
CATGCCGCAACTGATAGGACCCATGGAAGTACACTCTTCATGGCGATATACAAGACACACACAAGCACGA
ACACCCAGTTGCGGAGGAAATTCTCCGTAAATGAAAACCCAATCGGCGAACAATTCATACCCATATATGG
TAAAAGTTTTGAACGCGACTTGAGAGCGGAGAGCATTGCGGCTGATAAGGTTTTAGCGCTAAGCGGGCTT
TATAAAACGGGCTGCGGGACCAGTTTTCATATCACTACCGTTTGAGTTCTTGTGCTGTGTGGATACTCCT
CCCGACACAAAGCCGCTCCATCAGCCAGCAGTCGTCTAATCCAGAGACCCCGGATCGGGGTACCCAACAT
GGACGCACAAACACGACGACGTGAGCGTCGCGCTGAGAAACAAGCTCAATGGAAAGCTGCAAACGGTGGA
TCTCCTCCAAGCTTGAATTCTATGTACCCATACGATGTTCCAGATTACGCTATGTCCACGGAGCGTGAGC
TGGCTCCCGGTGGGCCAGCTCAGCTCCATCCGCACACGCTGCCGCTGACTTTTCCGGATCTCCAGATGAC
CTCCACCGTGGGCATCATTGGGAAAGTCTACGAGTCACAGTGGACCCCCTCGCCCACTCGGCCTCAGAGT
CCCTCTCAGGCGCAGACTAGCTTCGACACGCTCACATCACCACCAGCGCCCGGCTCGTCGGTCAATCCCA
CCGCCGTCACCAGCCCAAGTGCCCAGAATGTGGCCGCTGGTGGAGCAACTGTGGCCGGTGCAGCAGCAAC
TGCCGCCCAGGTGGCCTCCGCCTTGGGTGCCACCACCGGCAGCGTGACGCCAGCAATTGCCACCGCAACG
CCAGCCACGCAGCCGGATATGCCCGTCTTTACGTGTCCACGACGCCCGAATCTCGGACGAGAGGGTCGCC
CGATTGTGCTGCGCGCCAATCACTTCCAGGTGACAATGCCGCGTGGCTATGTGCATCACTATGACATCAA
TATACAGCCGGACAAGTGTCCGCGAAAGGTGAACCGTGAGATTATCGAGACTATGGTGCATGCCTATAGC
AAGATCTTCGGAGTGCTCAAGCCGGTGTTCGATGGTCGCAACAATCTGTATACCCGCGATCCCCTGCCCA
TTGGCAACGAGCGTCTAGAGCTGGAGGTTACTCTACCCGGCGAGGGCAAAGATCGAATCTTTCGCGTGAC
GATCAAGTGGCAGGCTCAGGTCTCGCTCTTCAATTTGGAGGAAGCTCTCGAAGGCCGCACGCGGCAGATA
CCCTATGATGCCATTTTGGCGCTCGATGTGGTCATGCGCCATCTGCCCAGCATGACGTACACGCCAGTGG
GACGTAGCTTCTTCAGTTCCCCGGAGGGTTACTACCATCCCCTGGGTGGTGGACGCGAGGTTTGGTTCGG
TTTCCATCAGAGCGCAAGGCCCTCGCAGTGGAAGATGATGCTCAATATCGATGTCTCGGCCACCGCTTTC
TACAAGGCTCAACCAGTCATTGACTTCATGTGCGAGGTGCTGGACATTCGCGACATCAACGAGCAGCGCA
AACCGCTCACCGATTCGCAGCGCGTCAAGTTCACCAAAGAAATTAAAGGCCTGAAGATCGAGATCACCCA
CTGCGGCCAGATGCGTCGCAAGTATCGTGTGTGCAACGTCACTCGCCGCCCCGCTCAGATGCAATCATTC
CCACTGCAGCTGGAGAACGGACAGACCGTAGAGTGCACCGTGGCCAAGTACTTCCTGGACAAGTACCGCA
TGAAATTGCGCTACCCGCACTTGCCCTGCCTGCAGGTTGGCCAAGAGCACAAGCACACTTACCTGCCTCT
AGAGGTGTGCAACATTGTGGCCGGACAGCGGTGCATTAAAAAGCTGACCGATATGCAGACGTCGACCATG
ATCAAGGCCACAGCTCGTTCAGCTCCGGATCGTGAGCGTGAGATTAACAACTTGGTAAAGCGCGCCGACT
TCAACAACGATTCGTATGTGCAAGAGTTTGGCCTGACCATCTCCAATTCGATGATGGAGGTACGAGGACG
CGTCTTGCCTCCTCCCAAGCTTCAGTATGGGGGACGTGTGTCTACCGGCCTCACCGGCCAGCAGCTGTTC
CCGCCACAGAACAAGGTGAGCTTGGCCTCGCCCAACCAGGGTGTATGGGATATGCGAGGCAAGCAGTTCT
TCACTGGCGTCGAGATCCGCATCTGGGCCATCGCCTGTTTTGCCCCACAGCGCACGGTGCGCGAGGATGC
GCTGCGTAATTTCACCCAGCAGCTGCAGAAGATCTCAAACGATGCAGGCATGCCGATAATTGGACAGCCG
TGCTTCTGTAAGTACGCCACCGGGCCGGATCAAGTGGAACCCATGTTCCGTTACCTGAAGATCACCTTCC
CCGGCCTGCAACTCGTCGTGGTTGTGCTGCCCGGCAAGACTCCAGTATACGCCGAGGTGAAGCGTGTAGG
TGACACCGTTCTGGGTATGGCCACCCAGTGTGTGCAGGCCAAGAACGTGAACAAGACATCGCCACAGACG
CTCTCTAATCTGTGTCTGAAGATCAACGTCAAGTTGGGCGGCATCAATTCAATTCTGGTCCCCTCCATTG
CGCCAAAGGTCTTCAATGAGCCGGTCATCTTTTTGGGTGCCGATGTGACACACCCACCAGCTGGCGACAA
CAAGAAACCATCGATTGCCGCCGTCGTGGGCTCCATGGATGCCCATCCATCGCGGTATGCCGCCACCGTT
CGCGTACAGCAGCACCGACAGGAGATCATCCAGGAGCTGAGCAGCATGGTGCGCGAGCTGTTGATCATGT
TCTACAAGTCGACGGGCGGCTACAAGCCCCACCGCATCATACTCTATCGTGACGGAGTCTCCGAGGGACA
ATTCCCACATGTCCTGCAACACGAATTGACCGCCATTCGCGAGGCCTGCATTAAGCTAGAGCCAGAGTAT
CGGCCGGGCATCACATTCATTGTGGTGCAGAAGCGCCATCACACTCGACTCTTCTGCGCGGAGAAGAAGG
AGCAGAGCGGCAAATCGGGCAATATTCCCGCAGGCACCACCGTCGATGTGGGCATCACACATCCCACCGA
ATTTGATTTCTATCTATGCAGCCATCAGGGCATCCAGGGCACCAGTCGCCCCTCGCACTACCACGTTCTG
TGGGACGACAATCACTTTGACTCGGACGAGCTGCAGTGCCTCACGTATCAGCTATGCCGTACGTACGTGC
GCTGCACCCGATCCGTCAGTATACCGGCGCCAGCCTACTACGCCCATTTAGTGGCCTTCCGTGCCAGATA
TCATCTGGTGGAGAAGGAGCACGATTCGGGCGAGGGTTCGCACCAGAGCGGCTGCTCAGAGGATCGTACG
CCAGGTGCCATGGCCAGGGCCATCACTGTGCACGCGGATACCAAGAAGGTCATGTACTTTGCCTAACTCG
AGTCTAGAGGGCCCGCGGTTCGAAGGTAAGCCTATCCCTAACCCTCTCCTCGGTCTCGATTCTACGCGTA
CCGGTCATCATCACCATCACCATTGAGTTTAAACCCGCTGATCAGCCTCGACTGTGCCTTCTAAGGCCTG
AGCTCGCTGATCAGCCTCGATCGAGGATCCAGACATGATAAGATACATTGATGAGTTTGGACAAACCACA
ACTAGAATGCAGTGAAAAAAATGCTTTATTTGTGAAATTTGTGATGCTATTGCTTTATTTGTAACCATTA
TAAGCTGCAATAAACAAGTTAACAACAACAATTGCATTCATTTTATGTTTCAGGTTCAGGGGGAGGTGTG
GGAGGTTTTTTAAAGCAAGTAAAACCTCTACAAATGTGGTATGGCTGATTATGATCAGTCGACCGATGCC
CTTGAGAGCCTTCAACCCAGTCAGCTCCTTCCGGTGGGCGCGGGGCATGACTATCGTCGCCGCACTTATG
ACTGTCTTCTTTATCATGCAACTCGTAGGACAGGTGCCGGCAGCGCTCTGGGTCATTTTCGGCGAGGACC
GCTTTCGCTGGAGCGCGACGATGATCGGCCTGTCGCTTGCGGTATTCGGAATCTTGCACGCCCTCGCTCA
AGCCTTCGTCACTGGTCCCGCCACCAAACGTTTCGGCGAGAAGCAGGCCATTATCGCCGGCATGGCGGCC
GACGCGCTGGGCTACGTCTTGCTGGCGTTCGCGACGCGAGGCTGGATGGCCTTCCCCATTATGATTCTTC
TCGCTTCCGGCGGCATCGGGATGCCCGCGTTGCAGGCCATGCTGTCCAGGCAGGTAGATGACGACCATCA
GGGACAGCTTCAAGGATCGCTCGCGGCTCTTACCAGCCAGCAAAAGGCCAGGAACCGTAAAAAGGCCGCG
TTGCTGGCGTTTTTCCATAGGCTCCGCCCCCCTGACGAGCATCACAAAAATCGACGCTCAAGTCAGAGGT
GGCGAAACCCGACAGGACTATAAAGATACCAGGCGTTTCCCCCTGGAAGCTCCCTCGTGCGCTCTCCTGT
TCCGACCCTGCCGCTTACCGGATACCTGTCCGCCTTTCTCCCTTCGGGAAGCGTGGCGCTTTCTCAATGC
TCACGCTGTAGGTATCTCAGTTCGGTGTAGGTCGTTCGCTCCAAGCTGGGCTGTGTGCACGAACCCCCCG
TTCAGCCCGACCGCTGCGCCTTATCCGGTAACTATCGTCTTGAGTCCAACCCGGTAAGACACGACTTATC
GCCACTGGCAGCAGCCACTGGTAACAGGATTAGCAGAGCGAGGTATGTAGGCGGTGCTACAGAGTTCTTG
AAGTGGTGGCCTAACTACGGCTACACTAGAAGGACAGTATTTGGTATCTGCGCTCTGCTGAAGCCAGTTA
CCTTCGGAAAAAGAGTTGGTAGCTCTTGATCCGGCAAACAAACCACCGCTGGTAGCGGTGGTTTTTTTGT
TTGCAAGCAGCAGATTACGCGCAGAAAAAAAGGATCTCAAGAAGATCCTTTGATCTTTTCTACGGGGTCT
GACGCTCAGTGGAACGAAAACTCACGTTAAGGGATTTTGGTCATGAGATTATCAAAAAGGATCTTCACCT
AGATCCTTTTAAATTAAAAATGAAGTTTTAAATCAATCTAAAGTATATATGAGTAAACTTGGTCTGACAG
TTACCAATGCTTAATCAGTGAGGCACCTATCTCAGCGATCTGTCTATTTCGTTCATCCATAGTTGCCTGA
CTCCCCGTCGTGTAGATAACTACGATACGGGAGGGCTTACCATCTGGCCCCAGTGCTGCAATGATACCGC
GAGACCCACGCTCACCGGCTCCAGATTTATCAGCAATAAACCAGCCAGCCGGAAGGGCCGAGCGCAGAAG
TGGTCCTGCAACTTTATCCGCCTCCATCCAGTCTATTAATTGTTGCCGGGAAGCTAGAGTAAGTAGTTCG
CCAGTTAATAGTTTGCGCAACGTTGTTGCCATTGCTGCAGGCATCGTGGTGTCACGCTCGTCGTTTGGTA
TGGCTTCATTCAGCTCCGGTTCCCAACGATCAAGGCGAGTTACATGATCCCCCATGTTGTGCAAAAAAGC
GGTTAGCTCCTTCGGTCCTCCGATCGTTGTCAGAAGTAAGTTGGCCGCAGTGTTATCACTCATGGTTATG
GCAGCACTGCATAATTCTCTTACTGTCATGCCATCCGTAAGATGCTTTTCTGTGACTGGTGAGTACTCAA
CCAAGTCATTCTGAGAATAGTGTATGCGGCGACCGAGTTGCTCTTGCCCGGCGTCAACACGGGATAATAC
CGCGCCACATAGCAGAACTTTAAAAGTGCTCATCATTGGAAAACGTTCTTCGGGGCGAAAACTCTCAAGG
ATCTTACCGCTGTTGAGATCCAGTTCGATGTAACCCACTCGTGCACCCAACTGATCTTCAGCATCTTTTA
CTTTCACCAGCGTTTCTGGGTGAGCAAAAACAGGAAGGCAAAATGCCGCAAAAAAGGGAATAAGGGCGAC
ACGGAAATGTTGAATACTCATACTCTTCCTTTTTCAATATTATTGAAGCATTTATCAGGGTTATTGTCTC
ATGAGCGGATACATATTTGAATGTATTTAGAAAAATAAACAAATAGGGGTTCCGCGCACATTTCCCCGAA
AAGTGCCACCTGACGTCTAAGAAACCATTATTATCATGACATTAACCTATAAAAATAGGCGTATCACGAG
GCCCTTTCGT
